Addgene plasmid #29641: pNTC OSCAR
Purpose: (Empty Backbone)
Depositing lab: David_L Andrews & Scott Gold. Depositing organization: University of Georgia. Publication: One step construction of Agrobacterium-Recombination-ready-plasmids (OSCAR), an efficient and robust tool for ATMT based gene deletion construction in fungi. Paz Z, Garcia-Pedrajas MD, Andrews DL, Klosterman SJ, Baeza-Montanez L, Gold SE. Fungal Genet Biol. 2011 Jul;48(7):677-84. doi: 10.1016/j.fgb.2011.02.003. Epub 2011 Mar 6. PubMed 21362493.
Backbone
  Vector backbone: pBS-P1R
  Selectable markers: Nourseothricin
Growth in bacteria
  Bacterial resistance: Ampicillin, 100 μg/mL
  Growth temperature: 37°C
  Growth strain: DH5alpha
  Growth instructions: DH5a
  Copy number: Unknown
Gene/Insert
  Gene/Insert name: None
  GenBank ID: HM623915
  Cloning method: Restriction Enzyme
  Sequencing primers: 5′ n/a
Terms and licenses: Academic/Nonprofit Terms; Industry Terms
How to cite: pNTC OSCAR was a gift from David_L Andrews & Scott Gold (Addgene plasmid # 29641 ; http://n2t.net/addgene:29641 ; RRID:Addgene_29641)
