[The description below was written by a language model from this plasmid's Addgene catalogue record.]
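Description:
pNTC OSCAR is an empty-backbone plasmid built on the pBS-P1R vector and belongs to the OSCAR (One Step Construction of Agrobacterium-Recombination-ready plasmids) toolkit, a system developed to streamline the assembly of gene deletion constructs for Agrobacterium tumefaciens-mediated transformation (ATMT) of fungi. It is propagated in standard E. coli cloning strains under ampicillin selection; the record lists its copy number as unknown and does not describe its origin of replication.

The plasmid carries no gene of interest. Its functional payload is a nourseothricin selectable marker, which in the OSCAR context serves as the drug-resistance cassette for selecting transformants. In a deletion construct of this kind, such a marker is placed between the upstream and downstream flanks of a target gene, so that homologous recombination in the fungus replaces the target locus with the resistance cassette. pNTC OSCAR therefore most plausibly acts as the marker-donor component of the system, offering nourseothricin selection as one marker option, rather than as the binary vector delivered by Agrobacterium, though the record does not spell out this role.

The catalogue entry gives no feature table, so the promoter and terminator driving the nourseothricin resistance gene, any recombination sites flanking the marker, and the overall plasmid size are not stated. The backbone name may hint at a recombinational cloning site, but this is not confirmed in the record. The plasmid was constructed by restriction enzyme cloning.
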