>Addgene plasmid #29641 | pNTC OSCAR | addgene partial sequence | sequence record 35102 | 29641 with M13rev
CCTCACTAAGGGAACAAAAGCTGGGTACCGGGCCCCCCCTCGAGGTCGACGCTCTAGAGCTCCAAATAAT
GATTTTATTTTGACTGATAGTGACCTGTTCGTTGCAACAAATTGATAAGCAATGCTTTTTTATAATGCCA
ACTTTGTACAAAAAAGTTGAACGAGAAACGTAAAATGATATAAATATCAATATATTAAATTAGATTTTGC
ATAAAAAACAGACTACATAATACTGTAAAACACAACATATGCAGTCACTATGAACCAACTACTTAGATGG
TATTAGTGACCTGTAGAATTCCTCTCAGGGGCAGGGCATGCTCATGTAGAGCGCCTGCTCGCCGTCCGAG
GCGGTGCCGTCGTACAGGGCGGTGTCCAGGCCGCAGAGGGTGAACCCCATCCGCCGGTACGCGTGGATCG
CCGGTGCGTTGACGTTGGTGACCTCCAGCCAGAGGTGCCCGGCGCCCCGCTCGCGGGCGAACTCCGTCGC
GAGCCCCATCAACGCGCGCCCGACCCCGTGCCCCCGGTGCTCCGGGGCGACCTCGATGTCCTCGACGGTC
AGCCGGCGGTTCCAGCCGGAGTACGAGACGACCACGAAGCCCGCCAGGTCGCCGTCGTCCCCGTACGCGA
CGAACGTCCGGGAGTCCGGGTCGCCGTCCTCCCCGTCGTCCGATTCGTCGTCCGATTCGTCGTCGGGGAA
CACCTTGGTCAGGGGCGGGTCCACCGGCACCTCCCGCAGGGTGAAGCCGTCCCCGGTGGCGGTGACGCGG
AAGACGGTGTCGGTGGTGAAGGACCCATCCAGTGCCTCGATGGCCTCGGCGTCCCCCGGGACACTGGTGC
GGTACCGGTAAGCCGTGTCGTCAAGAGTGGTCATGGCCATGG
